>Addgene plasmid #67355 | pDSHA-ARL3-Myc | addgene partial sequence | sequence record 119382 | T7 5'-TAATACGACTCACTATAGGG-3'
ATTAAGGTACCGGGCCCTACAGATCCTCTTCAGAGATGAGTTTCTGCTCCATCTCGAATCGAACCACTTT
GTACAAGAAAGCTGGTCTTTCTTCTTTGCATTGACATTTTTGCAGACCCAGTTCATGCCATCCTGAACGC
CCTCTCCTGTGAGAGCTGAGCAAGACTGGATCTGCCAGACTCGGTCGCGGATGGTATGCAGGTTCAGTCC
TTCTGCAATTTCAGAGGCAGGGGCTGCTGTGAGCAAATCCTGCTTATTAGCAAAGATGAGCACTGGCACA
CAACTTAGTTTTTCTTCCTCCAGTAATTCCGCTAGTTCCTGACCCGTCTCTTCAAATCTTTTTCTGTCTG
CACTGTCGATTACATATATAAGAATATCGGTATTTTCAAAATAATTCTTCCAGTATGGTCTGATTTTCCT
CTGTCCACCAATGTCCCATACATTCAGTTTAAAACCTTGTGATTGTACACTTTTGATGTTGAAACCCTGT
GTAGGTGTGATGTGGCTGATGTCTTCAGATGCAAGCTGCTTCAGAAGAGTGGTCTTGCCAGCATTATCCA
AGCCCAGGAGAAGTATTCTCACCTCCTGGTCTGGTGCACTTTTCAACTTGCGCAAAATTGAGAGCAAGCC
CATGGTTCTATCTCCTTCTAAGCCTGCTTTTTTGTACAAACTTGTTTGATTCGAGTGTCGACGGTATCGA
TAAGCTTGATATCGAATTCCTGCAGCCCGGGGGATCCGCCCGGGCTAGAGCGGCCGCCACCGCGGTGGAG
CTCCAGCTTTTGTTCCCTTTAGTGAGGGTTAATTTCGAGCTTGGCGTAATCGCTAGCGGATCTGACGGTT
CACTAAACCAGCTCTGCTTATATAGACCTCCCACCGTACACGCCTACCGCCCATTTGCGTCAATGGGGCG
GAGTTGT
