[The description below was written by a language model from this plasmid's Addgene catalogue record.]
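Description:
pDSHA-ARL3-Myc is a mammalian expression plasmid built on the pDS_Myc-X backbone for producing human ARL3 (ADP-ribosylation factor-like 3, also known as ARFL3), a small GTPase of the ARF family. The ARL3 open reading frame was introduced by Gateway recombination cloning, so recombination-derived att sequences would be expected to flank the insert, although no feature table is provided to confirm their positions. Transcription is driven by the CMV promoter, a strong constitutive viral promoter widely used in cultured mammalian cells. The backbone supplies a Myc epitope fused to the C terminus of ARL3, allowing the protein to be detected or immunoprecipitated with anti-Myc antibodies. Although the plasmid name contains "HA", the record lists only the Myc tag, so the presence of an HA epitope cannot be assumed.

In bacteria the plasmid is maintained at high copy number under kanamycin selection. In mammalian cells a neomycin resistance marker permits G418 selection, so the construct can be used for transient transfection or for deriving stable lines. This pairing of kanamycin and G418 resistance is commonly provided by a single dual-purpose gene, but the record does not describe the arrangement, nor does it name the origin of replication or the polyadenylation signal. The listed sequencing primers indicate a T7 priming site downstream of the insert. The plasmid belongs to a published toolbox of constructs for expressing or knocking down human ARF family GTPases, and is suited to studies of the localisation, interactions and function of tagged ARL3.
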