Addgene plasmid #67355: pDSHA-ARL3-Myc
Purpose: Mammalian expression of hArl3 with C-term Myc tag
Depositing lab: Richard Kahn. Depositing organization: Emory University. Publication: Tool box: Plasmids for the expression or knockdown of human ARF Family GTPases (ARF/ARL/SAR) and their co-expression in bacteria with N-myristoyltransferases. Kerr SC, Kahn RA. Cell Logist. 2015 Sep 21;5(3):e1090523. doi: 10.1080/21592799.2015.1090523. eCollection 2015 Jul-Sep. PubMed 27057421.
Backbone
  Vector backbone: pDS_Myc-X
  Vector type: Mammalian Expression
  Selectable markers: Neomycin (select with G418)
Growth in bacteria
  Bacterial resistance: Kanamycin, 50 μg/mL
  Growth temperature: 37°C
  Growth strain: DH5alpha
  Copy number: High Copy
Gene/Insert
  Gene/Insert name: ARL3 (alt name: pRK8n-Myc)
  Species: H. sapiens (human)
  Entrez Gene: ARL3 (a.k.a. ARFL3, JBTS35, RP83)
  Promoter: CMV
  Tag / fusion protein: Myc (C terminal on backbone)
  Cloning method: Gateway Cloning
  Sequencing primers: 5′ CMV-F; 3′ T7
Terms and licenses: Academic/Nonprofit Terms; Industry Terms: Not Available to Industry
How to cite: pDSHA-ARL3-Myc was a gift from Richard Kahn (Addgene plasmid # 67355 ; http://n2t.net/addgene:67355 ; RRID:Addgene_67355)
